>Addgene plasmid #37465 | pPD95.77-wVenus | depositor full sequence | sequence record 47253 | pPD95.77-wVenus sequence 4541 bps
AAGCTTGCATGCCTGCAGGTCGACTCTAGAGGATCCCCGGGATTGGCCAAAGGACCCAAAGGTATGTTTC
GAATGATACTAACATAACATAGAACATTTTCAGGAGGACCCTTGAGGGTACCGGTAGAAAAAATGTCCAA
AGGTGAGGAGCTTTTCACAGGAGTTGTGCCAATTCTCGTCGAACTCGATGGTGACGTTAATGGACATAAG
TTCTCCGTATCGGGAGAGGGAGAAGGAGATGCTACTTATGGAAAGTTAACCCTTAAGTTGATCTGTACAA
CGGGAAAACTTCCAGTGCCATGGGTAAGTTTAAACATATATATACTAACTAACCCTGATTATTTAAATTT
TCAGCCAACCCTGGTTACAACTCTTGGATACGGATTGCAATGCTTCGCAAGATACCCAGATCACATGAAG
CGACATGACTTCTTCAAAAGTGCCATGCCAGAGGGATACGTGCAGGAACGTACCATTTTTTTTAAAGACG
ATGGAAATTACAAAACAAGTAAGTTTAAACAGTTCGGTACTAACTAACCATACATATTTAAATTTTCAGG
AGCCGAAGTCAAATTTGAGGGAGATACTCTCGTTAATCGAATCGAACTTAAGGGTATCGACTTCAAAGAA
GATGGAAACATCCTTGGACACAAGTTGGAATACAATTACAATTCGCACAATGTTTACATTACAGCAGATA
AGCAAAAGAACGGAATTAAAGCAGTAAGTTTAAACATGATTTTACTAACTAACTAATCTGATTTAAATTT
TCAGAACTTCAAGATCCGTCACAATATTGAGGACGGAGGAGTTCAGTTAGCTGATCATTATCAACAGAAC
ACTCCAATCGGTGACGGTCCAGTACTTTTGCCAGACAATCACTACCTGTCCTACCAATCTGCACTCTCGA
AAGATCCAAACGAAAAGCGTGACCACATGGTCCTTTTGGAGTTCGTGACCGCCGCTGGAATTACACTGGG
AATGGATGAACTCTACAAATAGCATTCGTAGAATTGTAAGTTTAAACTTTCTCATACTAACTAACGCGCT
CTATTTAAATTTTCAGAATTCCAACTGAGCGCCGGTCGCTACCATTACCAACTTGTCTGGTGTCAAAAAT
AATAGGGGCCGCTGTCATCAGAGTAAGTTTAAACTGAGTTCTACTAACTAACGAGTAATATTTAAATTTT
CAGCATCTCGCGCCCGTGCCTCTGACTTCTAAGTCCAATTACTCTTCAACATCCCTACATGCTCTTTCTC
CCTGTGCTCCCACCCCCTATTTTTGTTATTATCAAAAAACTTCTCTTAATTTCTTTGTTTTTTAGCTTCT
TTTAAGTCACCTCTAACAATGAAATTGTGTAGATTCAAAAATAGAATTAATTCGTAATAAAAAGTCGAAA
AAAATTGTGCTCCCTCCCCCCATTAATAATAATTCTATCCCAAAATCTACACAATGTTCTGTGTACACTT
CTTATGTTTTTTACTTCTGATAAATTTTTTTGAAACATCATAGAAAAAACCGCACACAAAATACCTTATC
ATATGTTACGTTTCAGTTTATGACCGCAATTTTTATTTCTTCGCACGTCTGGGCCTCTCATGACGTCAAA
TCATGCTCATCGTGAAAAAGTTTTGGAGTATTTTTGGAATTTTTCAATCAAGTGAAAGTTTATGAAATTA
ATTTTCCTGCTTTTGCTTTTTGGGGTTTCCCCTATTGTTTGTCAAGATTTCGAGGACGGCGTTTTTCTTG
CTAAAATCACAAGTATTGATGAGCACGATGCAAGAAAGATCGGAAGAAGGTTTGGGTTTGAGGCTCAGTG
GAAGGTGAGTAGAAGTTGATAATTTGAAAGTGGAGTAGTGTCTATGGGGTTTTTGCCTTAAATGACAGAA
TACATTCCCAATATACCAAACATAACTGTTTCCTACTAGTCGGCCGTACGGGCCCTTTCGTCTCGCGCGT
TTCGGTGATGACGGTGAAAACCTCTGACACATGCAGCTCCCGGAGACGGTCACAGCTTGTCTGTAAGCGG
ATGCCGGGAGCAGACAAGCCCGTCAGGGCGCGTCAGCGGGTGTTGGCGGGTGTCGGGGCTGGCTTAACTA
TGCGGCATCAGAGCAGATTGTACTGAGAGTGCACCATATGCGGTGTGAAATACCGCACAGATGCGTAAGG
AGAAAATACCGCATCAGGCGGCCTTAAGGGCCTCGTGATACGCCTATTTTTATAGGTTAATGTCATGATA
ATAATGGTTTCTTAGACGTCAGGTGGCACTTTTCGGGGAAATGTGCGCGGAACCCCTATTTGTTTATTTT
TCTAAATACATTCAAATATGTATCCGCTCATGAGACAATAACCCTGATAAATGCTTCAATAATATTGAAA
AAGGAAGAGTATGAGTATTCAACATTTCCGTGTCGCCCTTATTCCCTTTTTTGCGGCATTTTGCCTTCCT
GTTTTTGCTCACCCAGAAACGCTGGTGAAAGTAAAAGATGCTGAAGATCAGTTGGGTGCACGAGTGGGTT
ACATCGAACTGGATCTCAACAGCGGTAAGATCCTTGAGAGTTTTCGCCCCGAAGAACGTTTTCCAATGAT
GAGCACTTTTAAAGTTCTGCTATGTGGCGCGGTATTATCCCGTATTGACGCCGGGCAAGAGCAACTCGGT
CGCCGCATACACTATTCTCAGAATGACTTGGTTGAGTACTCACCAGTCACAGAAAAGCATCTTACGGATG
GCATGACAGTAAGAGAATTATGCAGTGCTGCCATAACCATGAGTGATAACACTGCGGCCAACTTACTTCT
GACAACGATCGGAGGACCGAAGGAGCTAACCGCTTTTTTGCACAACATGGGGGATCATGTAACTCGCCTT
GATCGTTGGGAACCGGAGCTGAATGAAGCCATACCAAACGACGAGCGTGACACCACGATGCCTGTAGCAA
TGGCAACAACGTTGCGCAAACTATTAACTGGCGAACTACTTACTCTAGCTTCCCGGCAACAATTAATAGA
CTGGATGGAGGCGGATAAAGTTGCAGGACCACTTCTGCGCTCGGCCCTTCCGGCTGGCTGGTTTATTGCT
GATAAATCTGGAGCCGGTGAGCGTGGGTCTCGCGGTATCATTGCAGCACTGGGGCCAGATGGTAAGCCCT
CCCGTATCGTAGTTATCTACACGACGGGGAGTCAGGCAACTATGGATGAACGAAATAGACAGATCGCTGA
GATAGGTGCCTCACTGATTAAGCATTGGTAACTGTCAGACCAAGTTTACTCATATATACTTTAGATTGAT
TTAAAACTTCATTTTTAATTTAAAAGGATCTAGGTGAAGATCCTTTTTGATAATCTCATGACCAAAATCC
CTTAACGTGAGTTTTCGTTCCACTGAGCGTCAGACCCCGTAGAAAAGATCAAAGGATCTTCTTGAGATCC
TTTTTTTCTGCGCGTAATCTGCTGCTTGCAAACAAAAAAACCACCGCTACCAGCGGTGGTTTGTTTGCCG
GATCAAGAGCTACCAACTCTTTTTCCGAAGGTAACTGGCTTCAGCAGAGCGCAGATACCAAATACTGTCC
TTCTAGTGTAGCCGTAGTTAGGCCACCACTTCAAGAACTCTGTAGCACCGCCTACATACCTCGCTCTGCT
AATCCTGTTACCAGTGGCTGCTGCCAGTGGCGATAAGTCGTGTCTTACCGGGTTGGACTCAAGACGATAG
TTACCGGATAAGGCGCAGCGGTCGGGCTGAACGGGGGGTTCGTGCACACAGCCCAGCTTGGAGCGAACGA
CCTACACCGAACTGAGATACCTACAGCGTGAGCATTGAGAAAGCGCCACGCTTCCCGAAGGGAGAAAGGC
GGACAGGTATCCGGTAAGCGGCAGGGTCGGAACAGGAGAGCGCACGAGGGAGCTTCCAGGGGGAAACGCC
TGGTATCTTTATAGTCCTGTCGGGTTTCGCCACCTCTGACTTGAGCGTCGATTTTTGTGATGCTCGTCAG
GGGGGCGGAGCCTATGGAAAAACGCCAGCAACGCGGCCTTTTTACGGTTCCTGGCCTTTTGCTGGCCTTT
TGCTCACATGTTCTTTCCTGCGTTATCCCCTGATTCTGTGGATAACCGTATTACCGCCTTTGAGTGAGCT
GATACCGCTCGCCGCAGCCGAACGACCGAGCGCAGCGAGTCAGTGAGCGAGGAAGCGGAAGAGCGCCCAA
TACGCAAACCGCCTCTCCCCGCGCGTTGGCCGATTCATTAATGCAGCTGGCACGACAGGTTTCCCGACTG
GAAAGCGGGCAGTGAGCGCAACGCAATTAATGTGAGTTAGCTCACTCATTAGGCACCCCAGGCTTTACAC
TTTATGCTTCCGGCTCGTATGTTGTGTGGAATTGTGAGCGGATAACAATTTCACACAGGAAACAGCTATG
ACCATGATTACGCCAAGCTGTAAGTTTAAACATGATCTTACTAACTAACTATTCTCATTTAAATTTTCAG
AGCTTAAAAATGGCTGAAATCACTCACAACGATGGATACGCTAACAACTTGGAAATGAAAT
Features (pLannotate 1.2.2; 12 found; start..end, strand, type, name):
      1..41      -  misc_feature   MCS (fragment): pUC18/19 multiple cloning site
    136..999     +  CDS            Venus: Venus is a basic (constitutively fluorescent) yellow fluorescent protein published in 2002, derived from Aequorea victoria. It is reported to be a rapidly-maturing weak dimer with moderate acid sensitivity.
   1672..1824    +  CDS            aex-5 (fragment): AEX5_CAEEL - Also known as kpc-3 From Caenorhabditis elegans.
   1952..1987    +  CDS            rop (fragment): Rop protein, which maintains plasmids at low copy number; rop
   2089..2188    +  misc_feature   bom (fragment): basis of mobility region from pBR322
   2286..2390    +  promoter       AmpR promoter: bla
   2391..3251    +  CDS            AmpR: β-lactamase; bla; confers resistance to ampicillin, carbenicillin, and related antibiotics
   3422..4010    +  rep_origin     ori: high-copy-number ColE1/pMB1/pBR322/pUC origin of replication
   4193..4285    +  CDS            lacI (fragment): lac repressor; lacI; The lac repressor binds to the lac operator to inhibit transcription in E. coli. This inhibition can be relieved by adding lactose or isopropyl-β-D-thiogalactopyranoside (IPTG).
   4298..4319    +  protein_bind   CAP binding site: CAP binding activates transcription in the presence of cAMP. E. coli catabolite activator protein
   4334..4364    +  promoter       lac promoter: promoter for the E. coli lac operon
   4372..4388    +  protein_bind   lac operator: The lac repressor binds to the lac operator to inhibit transcription in E. coli. This inhibition can be relieved by adding lactose or isopropyl-β-D-thiogalactopyranoside (IPTG). lac repressor encoded by lacI
