[The description below was written by a language model from this plasmid's Addgene catalogue record and pLannotate feature annotations shown in this document.]
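Description:
pPD95.77-wVenus is a promoterless worm expression vector, supplied as an empty backbone for building fluorescent reporter constructs in Caenorhabditis elegans. It derives from pPD95.77, one of the standard C. elegans GFP vectors, with the GFP gene replaced by a Venus coding sequence optimised for C. elegans codon usage. The depositor's full sequence is 4,541 nt. In E. coli it is maintained as a high-copy plasmid through a ColE1/pUC-type origin and selected with ampicillin via the bla (AmpR) gene and its own promoter.

The annotated payload is the Venus open reading frame, encoding a rapidly maturing yellow fluorescent protein derived from Aequorea victoria GFP. It sits just downstream of a pUC18/19-type multiple cloning site fragment. Because the record lists no promoter, Venus expression in the worm depends on what the user inserts by restriction cloning upstream of the reporter. This arrangement suits transcriptional reporters made from a regulatory region, or translational fusions that place Venus at the C-terminus of a gene of interest. The annotation names no 3' UTR or terminator after Venus. It does flag a short C. elegans match (aex-5 fragment) in the downstream region, whose role the record does not explain.

The remaining features are cloning-vector remnants: fragments of rop, bom and lacI, plus the CAP binding site, lac promoter and lac operator next to the cloning site. These have no stated function in the worm. The associated publication concerns Wnt control of polarity orientation in C. elegans epithelial stem cells, which fits use of the vector for visualising gene expression or protein localisation in vivo.
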