Addgene plasmid #37465: pPD95.77-wVenus
Purpose: (Empty Backbone)
Depositing lab: Hitoshi Sawa. Depositing organization: National Institute of Genetics. Publication: Multiple Wnts redundantly control polarity orientation in Caenorhabditis elegans epithelial stem cells. Yamamoto Y, Takeshita H, Sawa H. PLoS Genet. 2011 Oct;7(10):e1002308. Epub 2011 Oct 13. 10.1371/journal.pgen.1002308 PubMed 22022276.
Backbone
  Vector backbone: pPD95.77
  Backbone manufacturer: Andrew Fire (Addgene plasmid # 1495)
  Modifications to backbone: The GFP gene of pPD95.77 was replaced by the Venus gene optimized for C. elegans codon usage.
  Vector type: Worm Expression
  Promoter: none
Growth in bacteria
  Bacterial resistance: Ampicillin, 100 μg/mL
  Growth temperature: 37°C
  Growth strain: DH5alpha
  Copy number: High Copy
Gene/Insert
  Cloning method: Restriction Enzyme
  Sequencing primers: 5′ M13-Rev
Resource information
  A portion of this plasmid was derived from a plasmid made by: The backbone plasmid (pPD95.77) was a gift from Andrew Fire.
Terms and licenses: Academic/Nonprofit Terms; Industry Terms: Not Available to Industry
How to cite: pPD95.77-wVenus was a gift from Hitoshi Sawa (Addgene plasmid # 37465 ; http://n2t.net/addgene:37465 ; RRID:Addgene_37465)
