>Addgene plasmid #37465 | pPD95.77-wVenus | addgene partial sequence | sequence record 48374 | M13rev
TTTCCTGTGTGAAATTGTTATCCGCTCACAATTCCACACAACATACGAGCCGGAAGCATAAAGTGTAAAG
CCTGGGGTGCCTAATGAGTGAGCTAACTCACATTAATTGCGTTGCGCTCACTGCCCGCTTTCCAGTCGGG
AAACCTGTCGTGCCAGCTGCATTAATGAATCGGCCAACGCGCGGGGAGAGGCGGTTTGCGTATTGGGCGC
TCTTCCGCTTCCTCGCTCACTGACTCGCTGCGCTCGGTCGTTCGGCTGCGGCGAGCGGTATCAGCTCACT
CAAAGGCGGTAATACGGTTATCCACAGAATCAGGGGATAACGCAGGAAAGAACATGTGAGCAAAAGGCCA
GCAAAAGGCCAGGAACCGTAAAAAGGCCGCGTTGCTGGCGTTTTTCCATAGGCTCCGCCCCCCTGACGAG
CATCACAAAAATCGACGCTCAAGTCAGAGGTGGCGAAACCCGACAGGACTATAA
