>Addgene plasmid #37465 | pPD95.77-wVenus | addgene partial sequence | sequence record 49824 | pBR322ori-F 5'-GGGAAACGCCTGGTATCTTT-3'
CTCTGACTTGAGCGTCGATTTTTGTGATGCTCGTCAGGGGGGCGGAGCCTATGGAAAAACGCCAGCAACG
CGGCCTTTTTACGGTTCCTGGCCTTTTGCTGGCCTTTTGCTCACATGTTCTTTCCTGCGTTATCCCCTGA
TTCTGTGGATAACCGTATTACCGCCTTTGAGTGAGCTGATACCGCTCGCCGCAGCCGAACGACCGAGCGC
AGCGAGTCAGTGAGCGAGGAAGCGGAAGAGCGCCCAATACGCAAACCGCCTCTCCCCGCGCGTTGGCCGA
TTCATTAATGCAGCTGGCACGACAGGTTTCCCGACTGGAAAGCGGGCAGTGAGCGCAACGCAATTAATGT
GAGTTAGCTCACTCATTAGGCACCCCAGGCTTTACACTTTATGCTTCCGGCTCGTATGTTGTGTGGAATT
GTGAGCGGATAACAATTTCACACAGGAAACAGCTATGACCATGATTACGCCAAGCTGTAAGTTTAAACAT
GATCTTACTAACTAACTATTCTCATTTAAATTTTCAGAGCTTAAAAATGGCTGAAATCACTCACAACGAT
GGATACGCTAACAACTTGGAAATGAAATAAGCTTGCATGCCTGCAGGTCGACTCTAGAGGATCCCCGGGA
TTGGCCAAAGGACCCAAAGGTATGTTTCGAATGATACTAACATAACATAGAACATTTTCAGGAGGACCCT
TGAGGGTACCGGTAGAAAAAATGTCCAAAGGTGAGGAGCTTTTCACAGGAGTTGTGCCAATTCTCGTCGA
ACTCGATGG
