>Addgene plasmid #37465 | pPD95.77-wVenus | addgene partial sequence | sequence record 51492 | M13pUC-rev 5'-AGCGGATAACAATTTCACACAGG-3'
TTACGCCAAGCTGTAAGTTTAAACATGATCTTACTAACTAACTATTCTCATTTAAATTTTCAGAGCTTAA
AAATGGCTGAAATCACTCACAACGATGGATACGCTAACAACTTGGAAATGAAATAAGCTTGCATGCCTGC
AGGTCGACTCTAGAGGATCCCCGGGATTGGCCAAAGGACCCAAAGGTATGTTTCGAATGATACTAACATA
ACATAGAACATTTTCAGGAGGACCCTTGAGGGTACCGGTAGAAAAAATGTCCAAAGGTGAGGAGCTTTTC
ACAGGAGTTGTGCCAATTCTCGTCGAACTCGATGGTGACGTTAATGGACATAAGTTCTCCGTATCGGGAG
AGGGAGAAGGAGATGCTACTTATGGAAAGTTAACCCTTAAGTTGATCTGTACAACGGGAAAACTTCCAGT
GCCATGGGTAAGTTTAAACATATATATACTAACTAACCCTGATTATTTAAATTTTCAGCCAACCCTGGTT
ACAACTCTTGGATACGGATTGCAATGCTTCGCAAGATACCCAGATCACATGAAGCGACATGACTTCTTCA
AAAGTGCCATGCCAGAGGGATACGTGCAGGAACGTACCATTTTTTTTAAAGACGATGGAAATTACAAAAC
AAGTAAGTTTAAACAGTTCGGTACTAACTAACCATACATATTTAAATTTTCAGGAGCCGAAGTCAAATTT
GAGGGAGATACTCTCGTTAATCGAATCGAACTTAAGGGTATCGACTTCAAAGAAGATGGAAACATCCTTG
GACACA
